Addgene plasmid #61990: NET37 pEGFP-N2 (607)
Purpose: mammalian expression of nuclear envelope transmembrane protein
Depositing lab: Eric Schirmer. Depositing organization: University of Edinburgh. Publication: System analysis shows distinct mechanisms and common principles of nuclear envelope protein dynamics. Zuleger N, Kelly DA, Richardson AC, Kerr AR, Goldberg MW, Goryachev AB, Schirmer EC. J Cell Biol. 2011 Apr 4;193(1):109-23. doi: 10.1083/jcb.201009068. Epub 2011 Mar 28. PubMed 21444689.
Backbone
  Vector backbone: pEGFP-N2
  Backbone manufacturer: Clontech
  Vector type: Mammalian Expression
Growth in bacteria
  Bacterial resistance: Kanamycin, 50 μg/mL
  Growth temperature: 37°C
  Growth strain: DH5alpha
  Copy number: High Copy
Gene/Insert
  Gene/Insert name: NET37 (alt name: KIAA1161)
  Species: H. sapiens (human)
  GenBank ID: AAH70098.1
  Entrez Gene: KIAA1161 (a.k.a. NET37)
  Promoter: CMV
  Tag / fusion protein: EGFP (C terminal on backbone)
  Cloning method: Restriction Enzyme; 5′ cloning site NheI (not destroyed); 3′ cloning site BamHI (not destroyed)
  Sequencing primers: 5′ CMV-F; 3′ mRFP1-R
Terms and licenses: Academic/Nonprofit Terms; Industry Terms: Not Available to Industry
How to cite: NET37 pEGFP-N2 (607) was a gift from Eric Schirmer (Addgene plasmid # 61990 ; http://n2t.net/addgene:61990 ; RRID:Addgene_61990)
