[The description below was written by a language model from this plasmid's Addgene catalogue record.]
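Description:
NET37 pEGFP-N2 (607) is a mammalian expression plasmid built on the commercial pEGFP-N2 backbone, designed to produce a human nuclear envelope transmembrane protein as a fluorescent fusion. It is maintained in E. coli as a high-copy plasmid under kanamycin selection. No feature table accompanies the record, so other backbone elements, such as the bacterial origin, polyadenylation signal or any marker for selecting mammalian cells, are not listed.

The insert is the human NET37 coding sequence, also known as KIAA1161, placed between the NheI and BamHI sites of the polylinker, both of which remain intact. Transcription is driven by the CMV promoter, a strong constitutive viral promoter widely used for transient expression in cultured mammalian cells. Because this is an N-series EGFP vector, the insert sits upstream of the EGFP coding sequence, so the fluorescent protein is fused to the C terminus of NET37. This implies that the insert lacks its own stop codon and reads in frame into EGFP, although the record does not state that directly.

The stated purpose is mammalian expression of a nuclear envelope transmembrane protein. The EGFP tag allows the protein's localisation to be followed in live or fixed cells by fluorescence microscopy. The associated publication concerns the dynamics of nuclear envelope proteins, which fits use of the fusion in live-cell imaging of how such proteins move to and within the nuclear membrane. The record does not specify particular assays or cell lines.
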