>Addgene plasmid #61990 | NET37 pEGFP-N2 (607) | addgene partial sequence | sequence record 102642 | CMV-F 5'-CGCAAATGGGCGGTAGGCGTG-3'
GCAGAGCTGGTTTAGTGAACCGTCAGATCCGCTAGCGCTACCGGACTCAGATCCATGCTCCAGATCCCTC
AGGAGAAGAGCCAGGCCTACCCCCGCCGCCGCCGGCCTGGCTGCTACGCATACCGTCAGAACCCCGAGGC
CATCGCAGCCGCAGCTATGTACACCTTCCTGCCCGACAACTTCTCACCTGCCAAGCCCAAGCCTTCCAAA
GAGCTGAAGCCGCTGCTGGGCTCCGCGGTTCTGGGGCTGCTGCTTGTGCTGGCCGCGGTGGTGGCCTGGT
GCTACTACAGCGTCTCCCTACGCAAGGCGGAGCGACTTCGCGCGGAGCTGCTGGACCTGAAAGCTGGCGG
CTTCTCCATCCGCAATCAGAAGGGAGAGCAGGTCTTCCGCCTGGCCTTCCGCTCCGGCGCGCTGGACCTT
GACTCCTGCAGCCGCGATGGCGCCCTGCTGGGCTGCTCGCTCACGGCCGACGGGCTGCCGCTGCACTTCT
TCATCCAGACTGTGCGGCCCAAGGACACGGTCATGTGCTACCGCGTGCGCTGGGAGGAGGCAGCGCCGGG
CCGGGCCGTGGAGCACGCCATGTTCTTGGGCGACGCGGCGGCCCACTGGTATGGTGGCGCCGAGATGAGG
ACGCAACACTGGCCCATCCGCCTGGATGGCCAGCAGGAGCCCCAGCCGTTCGTCACCAGCGATGTCTACT
CCTCCGACGCCGCGTTTGGGGGCATCCTCGAGCGCTACTGGCTATCTTCGCGCGCGGCCGCCATCAAAGT
CAATGACTCAGTGCCCTTCCACCTGGGCTGGAACAGCACGGAGCGCTCGCTGCGGCTTCAGGCGCGCTAC
CACGACACGCCCTACAAGCCACCCGCCGGCCGCGCCGCAGCGCC
