>Addgene plasmid #61990 | NET37 pEGFP-N2 (607) | addgene partial sequence | sequence record 103191 | C-ter-GFP 5'-CTCCTCGCCCTTGCTCAC-3'
CGTCGACTGCAGAATTCGGACGCCCAGGTAAAGTAGGCGATCTCATCCAGGTCGACCGGGTAATCGGTGA
GCAGCACCGGCGTCTTGTCGAAAAGCTCACCCTTGTAGCTGCGCCACTTGCCGGCGGGCAAATAGACGTC
GCGCTCCTGCTTGCCTGGCTCCAGCACCGGGGCCACAAGCAGCGTGTCCCCAATAAGGAACTGCGAGTCG
ATACGGTGAGCTGTCTCGTCGCCGGGCGCAATCCACCAAAGGGGGCGCACGATAGGGTCACCCGTGTCGG
TGACCTCGCCCGCCAGCTCAAGCAACAGCGGTGCCACAAGCGAGGCCCGCAGGGCGGCGAACTTCTGCGC
GATGGCCACCACTTCCGCGTCGTAGCGCCAGGGCGGGATAGAGAACTGCATGGCCGGCATAAAGGCGGCC
ACTTCCAGCCAGCGAATGTAGAGCTCGCGCTCGGGCACATCGCCGCCGGCTGTCCGCTGGGGCACGGCGT
TGCCGCCCACCATATCGGGTAGGATGAATGGGTAGCCCAGCATGCTGACGGTGAGCACCGCGGGGATGAG
TGAGCGCAACCCCAGGTCGTAGCCCCACACAGAGTCGCGATCCACCAGGCGGAAGAAGCAGGAGATGTTC
TGTGACTGGTAGCCTACGCGCACCTCCGCCAGCGAGAAGAAGGGCAGCGCCATCTCAGTGTAGCGCCGGC
TCCAGACGCTGGGGTCCGGCAGCGGCCGGTAGGTGCTGAAGTCCCGCGGCAGGTAGCTGACCTCGCCCGC
GTCGAACTTGAAGGAAGCCACGGAGTAGCGAGAGCGCAGCCGCCGCAGGTGTCCCTGGAAACCAGTCGCG
GGCCTTTGGGTGCGTGAAGTCTAGCACCGCGCCGATGCCGTTCCACCAGCGCACCAGCGCAGGTAACCGG
CCCGTGGGTTCGCGC
